>Addgene plasmid #90896 | SMC3 A7.4 gRNA | addgene full sequence | sequence record 183409 | Addgene NGS Result
CAGTGAGCGAGGAAGCGGAAGAGCGCCCAATACGCAAACCGCCTCTCCCCGCGCGTTGGCCGATTCATTA
ATGCAGCTGGCACGACAGGTTTCCCGACTGGAAAGCGGGCAGTGAGCGCAACGCAATTAATGTGAGTTAG
CTCACTCATTAGGCACCCCAGGCTTTACACTTTATGCTTCCGGCTCGTATGTTGTGTGGAATTGTGAGCG
GATAACAATTTCACACAGGAAACAGCTATGACCATGATTACGCCAAGCGCGCAATTAACCCTCACTAAAG
GGAACAAAAGCTGGAGCTGCAAGCTTAATGTAGTCTTATGCAATACTCTTGTAGTCTTGCAACATGGTAA
CGATGAGTTAGCAACATGCCTTACAAGGAGAGAAAAAGCACCGTGCATGCCGATTGGTGGAAGTAAGGTG
GTACGATCGTGCCTTATTAGGAAGGCAACAGACGGGTCTGACATGGATTGGACGAACCACTGAATTGCCG
CATTGCAGAGATATTGTATTTAAGTGCCTAGCTCGATACATAAACGGGTCTCTCTGGTTAGACCAGATCT
GAGCCTGGGAGCTCTCTGGCTAACTAGGGAACCCACTGCTTAAGCCTCAATAAAGCTTGCCTTGAGTGCT
TCAAGTAGTGTGTGCCCGTCTGTTGTGTGACTCTGGTAACTAGAGATCCCTCAGACCCTTTTAGTCAGTG
TGGAAAATCTCTAGCAGTGGCGCCCGAACAGGGACTTGAAAGCGAAAGGGAAACCAGAGGAGCTCTCTCG
ACGCAGGACTCGGCTTGCTGAAGCGCGCACGGCAAGAGGCGAGGGGCGGCGACTGGTGAGTACGCCAAAA
ATTTTGACTAGCGGAGGCTAGAAGGAGAGAGATGGGTGCGAGAGCGTCAGTATTAAGCGGGGGAGAATTA
GATCGCGATGGGAAAAAATTCGGTTAAGGCCAGGGGGAAAGAAAAAATATAAATTAAAACATATAGTATG
GGCAAGCAGGGAGCTAGAACGATTCGCAGTTAATCCTGGCCTGTTAGAAACATCAGAAGGCTGTAGACAA
ATACTGGGACAGCTACAACCATCCCTTCAGACAGGATCAGAAGAACTTAGATCATTATATAATACAGTAG
CAACCCTCTATTGTGTGCATCAAAGGATAGAGATAAAAGACACCAAGGAAGCTTTAGACAAGATAGAGGA
AGAGCAAAACAAAAGTAAGACCACCGCACAGCAAGCGGCCGCTGATCTTCAGACCTGGAGGAGGAGATAT
GAGGGACAATTGGAGAAGTGAATTATATAAATATAAAGTAGTAAAAATTGAACCATTAGGAGTAGCACCC
ACCAAGGCAAAGAGAAGAGTGGTGCAGAGAGAAAAAAGAGCAGTGGGAATAGGAGCTTTGTTCCTTGGGT
TCTTGGGAGCAGCAGGAAGCACTATGGGCGCAGCGTCAATGACGCTGACGGTACAGGCCAGACAATTATT
GTCTGGTATAGTGCAGCAGCAGAACAATTTGCTGAGGGCTATTGAGGCGCAACAGCATCTGTTGCAACTC
ACAGTCTGGGGCATCAAGCAGCTCCAGGCAAGAATCCTGGCTGTGGAAAGATACCTAAAGGATCAACAGC
TCCTGGGGATTTGGGGTTGCTCTGGAAAACTCATTTGCACCACTGCTGTGCCTTGGAATGCTAGTTGGAG
TAATAAATCTCTGGAACAGATTTGGAATCACACGACCTGGATGGAGTGGGACAGAGAAATTAACAATTAC
ACAAGCTTAATACACTCCTTAATTGAAGAATCGCAAAACCAGCAAGAAAAGAATGAACAAGAATTATTGG
AATTAGATAAATGGGCAAGTTTGTGGAATTGGTTTAACATAACAAATTGGCTGTGGTATATAAAATTATT
CATAATGATAGTAGGAGGCTTGGTAGGTTTAAGAATAGTTTTTGCTGTACTTTCTATAGTGAATAGAGTT
AGGCAGGGATATTCACCATTATCGTTTCAGACCCACCTCCCAACCCCGAGGGGACCCAGAGAGGGCCTAT
TTCCCATGATTCCTTCATATTTGCATATACGATACAAGGCTGTTAGAGAGATAATTAGAATTAATTTGAC
TGTAAACACAAAGATATTAGTACAAAATACGTGACGTAGAAAGTAATAATTTCTTGGGTAGTTTGCAGTT
TTAAAATTATGTTTTAAAATGGACTATCATATGCTTACCGTAACTTGAAAGTATTTCGATTTCTTGGCTT
TATATATCTTGTGGAAAGGACGAAACACCGGATAAAATGAGACGAGCCCGTTTAAGAGCTATGCTGGAAA
CAGCATAGCAAGTTTAAATAAGGCTAGTCCGTTATCAACTTGAAAAAGTGGCACCGAGTCGGTGCTTTTT
TTGAATTCTAGATCTTGAGACAAATGGCAGTATTCATCCACAATTTTAAAAGAAAAGGGGGGATTGGGGG
GTACAGTGCAGGGGAAAGAATAGTAGACATAATAGCAACAGACATACAAACTAAAGAATTACAAAAACAA
ATTACAAAAATTCAAAATTTTCGGGTTTATTACAGGGACAGCAGAGATCCACTTTGGCGCCGGCTCGAGT
GGCTCCGGTGCCCGTCAGTGGGCAGAGCGCACATCGCCCACAGTCCCCGAGAAGTTGGGGGGAGGGGTCG
GCAATTGAACCGGTGCCTAGAGAAGGTGGCGCGGGGTAAACTGGGAAAGTGATGTCGTGTACTGGCTCCG
CCTTTTTCCCGAGGGTGGGGGAGAACCGTATATAAGTGCAGTAGTCGCCGTGAACGTTCTTTTTCGCAAC
GGGTTTGCCGCCAGAACACAGGTGTCGTGACGCGGGATCCGCCACCATGACCGAGTACAAGCCCACGGTG
CGCCTCGCCACCCGCGACGACGTCCCCAGGGCCGTACGCACCCTCGCCGCCGCGTTCGCCGACTACCCCG
CCACGCGCCACACCGTCGATCCGGACCGCCACATCGAGCGGGTCACCGAGCTGCAAGAACTCTTCCTCAC
GCGCGTCGGGCTCGACATCGGCAAGGTGTGGGTCGCGGACGACGGCGCCGCGGTGGCGGTCTGGACCACG
CCGGAGAGCGTCGAAGCGGGGGCGGTGTTCGCCGAGATCGGCCCGCGCATGGCCGAGTTGAGCGGTTCCC
GGCTGGCCGCGCAGCAACAGATGGAAGGCCTCCTGGCGCCGCACCGGCCCAAGGAGCCCGCGTGGTTCCT
GGCCACCGTCGGAGTCTCGCCCGACCACCAGGGCAAGGGTCTGGGCAGCGCCGTCGTGCTCCCCGGAGTG
GAGGCGGCCGAGCGCGCCGGGGTGCCCGCCTTCCTGGAGACCTCCGCGCCCCGCAACCTCCCCTTCTACG
AGCGGCTCGGCTTCACCGTCACCGCCGACGTCGAGGTGCCCGAAGGACCGCGCACCTGGTGCATGACCCG
CAAGCCCGGTGCCTGAACGCGTTAAGTCGACAATCAACCTCTGGATTACAAAATTTGTGAAAGATTGACT
GGTATTCTTAACTATGTTGCTCCTTTTACGCTATGTGGATACGCTGCTTTAATGCCTTTGTATCATGCTA
TTGCTTCCCGTATGGCTTTCATTTTCTCCTCCTTGTATAAATCCTGGTTGCTGTCTCTTTATGAGGAGTT
GTGGCCCGTTGTCAGGCAACGTGGCGTGGTGTGCACTGTGTTTGCTGACGCAACCCCCACTGGTTGGGGC
ATTGCCACCACCTGTCAGCTCCTTTCCGGGACTTTCGCTTTCCCCCTCCCTATTGCCACGGCGGAACTCA
TCGCCGCCTGCCTTGCCCGCTGCTGGACAGGGGCTCGGCTGTTGGGCACTGACAATTCCGTGGTGTTGTC
GGGGAAATCATCGTCCTTTCCTTGGCTGCTCGCCTGTGTTGCCACCTGGATTCTGCGCGGGACGTCCTTC
TGCTACGTCCCTTCGGCCCTCAATCCAGCGGACCTTCCTTCCCGCGGCCTGCTGCCGGCTCTGCGGCCTC
TTCCGCGTCTTCGCCTTCGCCCTCAGACGAGTCGGATCTCCCTTTGGGCCGCCTCCCCGCGTCGACTTTA
AGACCAATGACTTACAAGGCAGCTGTAGATCTTAGCCACTTTTTAAAAGAAAAGGGGGGACTGGAAGGGC
TAATTCACTCCCAACGAAGACAAGATCTGCTTTTTGCTTGTACTGGGTCTCTCTGGTTAGACCAGATCTG
AGCCTGGGAGCTCTCTGGCTAACTAGGGAACCCACTGCTTAAGCCTCAATAAAGCTTGCCTTGAGTGCTT
CAAGTAGTGTGTGCCCGTCTGTTGTGTGACTCTGGTAACTAGAGATCCCTCAGACCCTTTTAGTCAGTGT
GGAAAATCTCTAGCAGTACGTATAGTAGTTCATGTCATCTTATTATTCAGTATTTATAACTTGCAAAGAA
ATGAATATCAGAGAGTGAGAGGAACTTGTTTATTGCAGCTTATAATGGTTACAAATAAAGCAATAGCATC
ACAAATTTCACAAATAAAGCATTTTTTTCACTGCATTCTAGTTGTGGTTTGTCCAAACTCATCAATGTAT
CTTATCATGTCTGGCTCTAGCTATCCCGCCCCTAACTCCGCCCATCCCGCCCCTAACTCCGCCCAGTTCC
GCCCATTCTCCGCCCCATGGCTGACTAATTTTTTTTATTTATGCAGAGGCCGAGGCCGCCTCGGCCTCTG
AGCTATTCCAGAAGTAGTGAGGAGGCTTTTTTGGAGGCCTAGGGACGTACCCAATTCGCCCTATAGTGAG
TCGTATTACGCGCGCTCACTGGCCGTCGTTTTACAACGTCGTGACTGGGAAAACCCTGGCGTTACCCAAC
TTAATCGCCTTGCAGCACATCCCCCTTTCGCCAGCTGGCGTAATAGCGAAGAGGCCCGCACCGATCGCCC
TTCCCAACAGTTGCGCAGCCTGAATGGCGAATGGG
[124 nt withheld, positions 4936-5059]
C
[91 nt withheld, positions 5061-5151]
A
[49 nt withheld, positions 5153-5201]
CCTTTGACGTTGGAGTCCACGTTCTTT
[37 nt withheld, positions 5229-5265]
ACCCTATCTCGGTCTATTCTTTTGATTTATAAGGGATTTTGCCGATTTCGGCCTATTGGTTAAAAAATGA
GCTGATTTAACAAAAATTTAACGCGAATTTTAACAAAATATTAACGCTTACAATTTAGGTGGCACTTTTC
GGGGAAATGTGCGCGGAACCCCTATTTGTTTATTTTTCTAAATACATTCAAATATGTATCCGCTCATGAG
ACAATAACCCTGATAAATGCTTCAATAATATTGAAAAAGGAAGAGTATGAGTATTCAACATTTCCGTGTC
GCCCTTATTCCCTTTTTTGCGGCATTTTGCCTTCCTGTTTTTGCTCACCCAGAAACGCTGGTGAAAGTAA
AAGATGCTGAAGATCAGTTGGGTGCACGAGTGGGTTACATCGAACTGGATCTCAACAGCGGTAAGATCCT
TGAGAGTTTTCGCCCCGAAGAACGTTTTCCAATGATGAGCACTTTTAAAGTTCTGCTATGTGGCGCGGTA
TTATCCCGTATTGACGCCGGGCAAGAGCAACTCGGTCGCCGCATACACTATTCTCAGAATGACTTGGTTG
AGTACTCACCAGTCACAGAAAAGCATCTTACGGATGGCATGACAGTAAGAGAATTATGCAGTGCTGCCAT
AACCATGAGTGATAACACTGCGGCCAACTTACTTCTGACAACGATCGGAGGACCGAAGGAGCTAACCGCT
TTTTTGCACAACATGGGGGATCATGTAACTCGCCTTGATCGTTGGGAACCGGAGCTGAATGAAGCCATAC
CAAACGACGAGCGTGACACCACGATGCCTGTAGCAATGGCAACAACGTTGCGCAAACTATTAACTGGCGA
ACTACTTACTCTAGCTTCCCGGCAACAATTAATAGACTGGATGGAGGCGGATAAAGTTGCAGGACCACTT
CTGCGCTCGGCCCTTCCGGCTGGCTGGTTTATTGCTGATAAATCTGGAGCCGGTGAGCGTGGGTCTCGCG
GTATCATTGCAGCACTGGGGCCAGATGGTAAGCCCTCCCGTATCGTAGTTATCTACACGACGGGGAGTCA
GGCAACTATGGATGAACGAAATAGACAGATCGCTGAGATAGGTGCCTCACTGATTAAGCATTGGTAACTG
TCAGACCAAGTTTACTCATATATACTTTAGATTGATTTAAAACTTCATTTTTAATTTAAAAGGATCTAGG
TGAAGATCCTTTTTGATAATCTCATGACCAAAATCCCTTAACGTGAGTTTTCGTTCCACTGAGCGTCAGA
CCCCGTAGAAAAGATCAAAGGATCTTCTTGAGATCCTTTTTTTCTGCGCGTAATCTGCTGCTTGCAAACA
AAAAAACCACCGCTACCAGCGGTGGTTTGTTTGCCGGATCAAGAGCTACCAACTCTTTTTCCGAAGGTAA
CTGGCTTCAGCAGAGCGCAGATACCAAATACTGTTCTTCTAGTGTAGCCGTAGTTAGGCCACCACTTCAA
GAACTCTGTAGCACCGCCTACATACCTCGCTCTGCTAATCCTGTTACCAGTGGCTGCTGCCAGTGGCGAT
AAGTCGTGTCTTACCGGGTTGGACTCAAGACGATAGTTACCGGATAAGGCGCAGCGGTCGGGCTGAACGG
GGGGTTCGTGCACACAGCCCAGCTTGGAGCGAACGACCTACACCGAACTGAGATACCTACAGCGTGAGCT
ATGAGAAAGCGCCACGCTTCCCGAAGGGAGAAAGGCGGACAGGTATCCGGTAAGCGGCAGGGTCGGAACA
GGAGAGCGCACGAGGGAGCTTCCAGGGGGAAACGCCTGGTATCTTTATAGTCCTGTCGGGTTTCGCCACC
TCTGACTTGAGCGTCGATTTTTGTGATGCTCGTCAGGGGGGCGGAGCCTATGGAAAAACGCCAGCAACGC
GGCCTTTTTACGGTTCCTGGCCTTTTGCTGGCCTTTTGCTCACATGTTCTTTCCTGCGTTATCCCCTGAT
TCTGTGGATAACCGTATTACCGCCTTTGAGTGAGCTGATACCGCTCGCCGCAGCCGAACGACCGAGCGCA
GCGAGT
Features (pLannotate 1.2.2; 27 found; start..end, strand, type, name):
     23..115     +  CDS            lacI (fragment): lac repressor; lacI; The lac repressor binds to the lac operator to inhibit transcription in E. coli. This inhibition can be relieved by adding lactose or isopropyl-β-D-thiogalactopyranoside (IPTG).
    128..149     +  protein_bind   CAP binding site: CAP binding activates transcription in the presence of cAMP. E. coli catabolite activator protein
    164..194     +  promoter       lac promoter: promoter for the E. coli lac operon
    202..218     +  protein_bind   lac operator: The lac repressor binds to the lac operator to inhibit transcription in E. coli. This inhibition can be relieved by adding lactose or isopropyl-β-D-thiogalactopyranoside (IPTG). lac repressor encoded by lacI
    263..281     +  promoter       T3 promoter: promoter for bacteriophage T3 RNA polymerase
    309..535     +  promoter       RSV promoter: Rous sarcoma virus enhancer/promoter
    536..716     +  LTR            5' LTR (truncated): truncated 5' long terminal repeat (LTR) from HIV-1
    763..888     +  misc_feature   HIV-1 Ψ: packaging signal of human immunodeficiency virus type 1
    872..1235    +  CDS            HIV-1 gag (fragment): gag protein from human immunodeficiency virus 1; gag
   1381..1614    +  misc_feature   RRE: The Rev response element (RRE) of HIV-1 allows for Rev-dependent mRNA export from the nucleus to the cytoplasm.
   1991..2017    +  CDS            Rev (fragment): human immunodeficiency virus 1 (HIV-1) Rev protein; rev; enhances nuclear export of unspliced and incompletely spliced viral mRNAs
   2021..2261    +  promoter       U6 promoter: RNA polymerase III promoter for human U6 snRNA
   2308..2375    +  misc_RNA       tracrRNA (fragment): trans-activating CRISPR RNA for the Streptococcus pyogenes CRISPR/Cas9 system
   2424..2541    +  misc_feature   cPPT/CTS: central polypurine tract and central termination sequence of HIV-1
   2610..2821    +  promoter       EF-1α core promoter: core promoter for human elongation factor EF-1α
   2847..3446    +  CDS            PuroR (fragment): puromycin N-acetyltransferase; pac from Streptomyces; confers resistance to puromycin
   3462..4050    +  misc_feature   WPRE: woodchuck hepatitis virus posttranscriptional regulatory element
   4101..4120    +  misc_feature   cPPT/CTS (fragment): central polypurine tract and central termination sequence of HIV-1
   4122..4355    +  LTR            3' LTR (ΔU3): self-inactivating 3' long terminal repeat (LTR) from HIV-1
   4433..4554    +  polyA_signal   SV40 poly(A) signal: SV40 polyadenylation signal
   4594..4729    +  rep_origin     SV40 ori: SV40 origin of replication
   4750..4768    -  promoter       T7 promoter: promoter for bacteriophage T7 RNA polymerase
   4776..4931    +  CDS            lacZα (fragment): LacZα fragment of β-galactosidase; lacZ fragment
   4936..5364    +  rep_origin     f1 ori (sequence partly withheld): f1 bacteriophage origin of replication; arrow indicates direction of (+) strand synthesis
   5417..5521    +  promoter       AmpR promoter: bla
   5522..6382    +  CDS            AmpR: β-lactamase; bla; confers resistance to ampicillin, carbenicillin, and related antibiotics
   6553..7141    +  rep_origin     ori: high-copy-number ColE1/pMB1/pBR322/pUC origin of replication
