[The description below was written by a language model from this plasmid's Addgene catalogue record and pLannotate feature annotations shown in this document.]
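Description:
SMC3 A7.4 gRNA is a third-generation lentiviral CRISPR guide plasmid built on the pLenti-sgRNA backbone and carrying a single guide RNA directed against human SMC3. It is maintained in E. coli through a high-copy ColE1/pUC-type origin with ampicillin selection (AmpR under its own bla promoter). It also carries an f1 origin, an SV40 origin and leftover lac/lacZα, T3 and T7 fragments from the parental cloning vector. The guide oligonucleotides were inserted at BsmBI sites that were destroyed during cloning. The depositor notes that the listed guide sequence includes the 5′ BsmBI overhang as well as the spacer itself. The catalogue gives a backbone size of 9,151 bp without insert, whereas the sequenced record annotated here is 7,301 nt; the record does not explain this difference.

The lentiviral transfer cassette begins with an RSV promoter fused to a truncated HIV-1 5′ LTR, which makes genomic RNA production Tat-independent. This is followed by the Ψ packaging signal with a gag fragment, and by the RRE for Rev-dependent nuclear export. It ends in a ΔU3 self-inactivating 3′ LTR with an SV40 polyadenylation signal downstream. Within the provirus, a human U6 RNA polymerase III promoter drives the SMC3 spacer joined to the S. pyogenes guide scaffold (annotated as a tracrRNA fragment). A cPPT/CTS element follows, and then an EF-1α core promoter expressing puromycin N-acetyltransferase, with a WPRE to enhance transcript expression. No Cas9 is annotated, so the nuclease must be supplied separately in the target cells. The plasmid belongs to a guide series used for a large-scale analysis of CRISPR/Cas9 cell-cycle gene knockouts in human cells, where transduced cells can be selected with puromycin.
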