Addgene plasmid #90896: SMC3 A7.4 gRNA
Purpose: 3rd generation lentiviral gRNA plasmid targeting human SMC3
Depositing lab: Iain Cheeseman. Depositing organization: Whitehead Institute for Biomedical Research. Publication: Large-Scale Analysis of CRISPR/Cas9 Cell-Cycle Knockouts Reveals the Diversity of p53-Dependent Responses to Cell-Cycle Defects. McKinley KL, Cheeseman IM. Dev Cell. 2017 Feb 27;40(4):405-420.e2. doi: 10.1016/j.devcel.2017.01.012. Epub 2017 Feb 16. PubMed 28216383.
Backbone
  Vector backbone: pLenti-sgRNA
  Backbone manufacturer: Eric Lander & David Sabatini labs (Addgene plasmid #71409)
  Backbone size w/o insert (bp): 9151
  Vector type: Lentiviral, CRISPR
  Selectable markers: Puromycin
Growth in bacteria
  Bacterial resistance: Ampicillin, 100 μg/mL
  Growth temperature: 37°C
  Growth strain: NEB Stable
  Copy number: Unknown
Gene/Insert
  Gene/Insert name: SMC3 (Guide Designation A7.4) (alt name: pKMKO series)
  gRNA/shRNA sequence: CACCGGATAAAATGAGACGAGCCC
  Species: H. sapiens (human)
  Promoter: U6
  Cloning method: Restriction Enzyme; 5′ cloning site BsmBI (destroyed during cloning); 3′ cloning site BsmBI (destroyed during cloning)
  Sequencing primers: 5′ hU6-F (5'-GAGGGCCTATTTCCCATGATT-3'); 3′ EF1a-R (5'-CACGGCGACTACTGCACTTA-3')
Terms and licenses: Academic/Nonprofit Terms; Industry Terms: Not Available to Industry
Depositor comments: Please note that gRNA target sequence listed is not strictly the 20nt spacer sequence, but also contains the 5' BsmBI overhang. For more information about knockout human cell lines generated using this plasmid, please see http://cellcycleknockouts.wi.mit.edu/ .
How to cite: SMC3 A7.4 gRNA was a gift from Iain Cheeseman (Addgene plasmid # 90896 ; http://n2t.net/addgene:90896 ; RRID:Addgene_90896)
